>Addgene plasmid #181944 | pRB035 | addgene full sequence | sequence record 356602 | Addgene NGS Result
AGGCCGCGTTGCTGGCGTTTTTCCATAGGCTCCGCCCCCCTGACGAGCATCACAAAAATCGACGCTCAAG
TCAGAGGTGGCGAAACCCGACAGGACTATAAAGATACCAGGCGTTTCCCCCTGGAAGCTCCCTCGTGCGC
TCTCCTGTTCCGACCCTGCCGCTTACCGGATACCTGTCCGCCTTTCTCCCTTCGGGAAGCGTGGCGCTTT
CTCATAGCTCACGCTGTAGGTATCTCAGTTCGGTGTAGGTCGTTCGCTCCAAGCTGGGCTGTGTGCACGA
ACCCCCCGTTCAGCCCGACCGCTGCGCCTTATCCGGTAACTATCGTCTTGAGTCCAACCCGGTAAGACAC
GACTTATCGCCACTGGCAGCAGCCACTGGTAACAGGATTAGCAGAGCGAGGTATGTAGGCGGTGCTACAG
AGTTCTTGAAGTGGTGGCCTAACTACGGCTACACTAGAAGGACAGTATTTGGTATCTGCGCTCTGCTGAA
GCCAGTTACCTTCGGAAAAAGAGTTGGTAGCTCTTGATCCGGCAAACAAACCACCGCTGGTAGCGGTGGT
TTTTTTGTTTGCAAGCAGCAGATTACGCGCAGAAAAAAAGGATCTCAAGAAGATCCTTTGATCTTTTCTA
CGGGGTCTGACGCTCAGTGGAACGAAAACTCACGTTAAGGGATTTTGGTCATGACTAGTGCTTGGATTCT
CACCAATAAAAAACGCCCGGCGGCAACCGAGCGTTCTGAACAAATCCAGATGGAGTTCTGAGGTCATTAC
TGGATCTATCAACAGGAGTCCAAGCGAGCTCGATATCAAATTACGCCCCGCCCTGCCACTCATCGCAGTA
CTGTTGTAATTCATTAAGCATTCTGCCGACATGGAAGCCATCACAAACGGCATGATGAACCTGAATCGCC
AGCGGCATCAGCACCTTGTCGCCTTGCGTATAATATTTGCCCATGGTGAAAACGGGGGCGAAGAAGTTGT
CCATATTGGCCACGTTTAAATCAAAACTGGTGAAACTCACCCAGGGATTGGCTGAGACGAAAAACATATT
CTCAATAAACCCTTTAGGGAAATAGGCCAGGTTTTCACCATAACACGCCACATCTTGCGAATATATGTGT
AGAAACTGCCGGAAATCGTCGTGGTATTCACTCCAGAGCGATGAAAACGTTTCAGTTTGCTCATGGAAAA
CGGTGTAACAAGGGTGAACACTATCCCATATCACCAGCTCACCGTCTTTCATTGCCATACGAAATTCCGG
ATGAGCATTCATCAGGCGGGCAAGAATGTGAATAAAGGCCGGATAAAACTTGTGCTTATTTTTCTTTACG
GTCTTTAAAAAGGCCGTAATATCCAGCTGAACGGTCTGGTTATAGGTACATTTAGCAACTGACTGAAATG
CCTCAAAATGTTCTTTACGATGCCATTGGGATATATCAACGGTGGTATATCCAGTGATTTTTTTCTCCAT
TTTAGCTTCCTTAGCTCCTGAAAATCTCGATAACTCAAAAAATACGACCGGTAGTGATCTTATTTCATTA
TGGTGAAAGTTGGAACCTCTTACGGGCCGGCCAACGTCTCATTTTCGCCAGATATCGACGTCTAAGAAAC
CATTATTATCATGACATTAACCTATAAAAATAGGCGTATCACGAGGCCCTTTCGTCTTCACCTCGATCCC
TATCAGTGATAGAGATTGACATCCCTATCAGTGATAGAGATACTGAGCACATCAGCAGGACGCACTGACC
GGGCCCAAGTTCACTTAAAAAGGAGATCAACAATGAAAGCAATTTTCGTACTGAAACATCTTAATCATGC
CTAGGAAGTTTTCTAATGGTTTCGAAAGGTGAGGAGGATAACATGGCGTCGCTGCCTGCTACACATGAAC
TGCATATTTTCGGCAGCATCAACGGAGTTGATTTCGACATGGTGGGCCAAGGCACCGGCAACCCGAACGA
CGGCTATGAAGAATTGAATTTGAAATCTACCAAGGGCGACTTGCAATTTAGTCCGTGGATTCTGGTACCG
CATATTGGTTATGGTTTTCATCAGTATCTGCCCTACCCAGACGGAATGAGCCCATTTCAGGCGGCTATGG
TGGATGGCAGTGGCTATCAGGTCCATCGCACCATGCAATTCGAGGATGGGGCGAGCCTGACCGTGAATTA
TCGGTACACTTACGAAGGTTCACATATTAAAGGTGAAGCACAAGTTAAAGGCACCGGCTTCCCGGCGGAT
GGCCCAGTGATGACCAACAGCCTGACGGCGGCGGACTGGTGTCGTAGCAAAAAGACGTATCCCAATGATA
AAACAATTATTTCTACCTTTAAATGGAGTTACACCACGGGTAACGGTAAACGCTACCGTAGCACGGCTCG
CACCACATACACCTTTGCGAAACCCATGGCCGCGAACTATCTGAAAAATCAGCCGATGTATGTGTTTCGC
AAAACGGAACTGAAACATTCGAAAACTGAACTCAATTTCAAAGAGTGGCAAAAAGCCTTCACCGACGTAA
TGGGCATGGATGAACTGTACAAATGACCAGGCATCAAATAAAACGAAAGGCTCAGTCGAAAGACTGGGCC
TTTCGTTTTATCTGTTGTTTGTCGGTGAACGCTCTCTACTAGAGTCACACTGGCTCACCTTCGGGTGGGC
CTTTCTGCGTTTATAGTAAATCACTGCATAATTCGTGTCGCTCAAGGCGCACTCCCGTTCTGGATAATGT
TTTTTGCGCCGACATCATAACGGTTCTGGCAAATATTCTGAAATGAGCTGCTCGTACCCGTGGATCCTCT
AGAGTCGACCTGCAGGCATGCAAGCTTTTTACGGCTAGCTCAGTCCTAGGTATAGTGCTAGCCCAGCCAG
AGAAACACTCTTTAACAGGGGGTAGTATGATGTCTCGTTTAGATAAAAGTAAAGTGATTAACAGCGCATT
AGAGCTGCTTAATGAGGTCGGAATCGAAGGTTTAACAACCCGTAAACTCGCCCAGAAGCTAGGTGTAGAG
CAGCCTACATTGTATTGGCATGTAAAAAATAAGCGGGCTTTGCTCGACGCCTTAGCCATTGAGATGTTAG
ATAGGCACCATACTCACTTTTGCCCTTTAGAAGGGGAAAGCTGGCAAGATTTTTTACGTAATAACGCTAA
AAGTTTTAGATGTGCTTTACTAAGTCATCGCGATGGAGCAAAAGTACATTTAGGTACACGGCCTACAGAA
AAACAGTATGAAACTCTCGAAAATCAATTAGCCTTTTTATGCCAACAAGGTTTTTCACTAGAGAATGCAT
TATATGCACTCAGCGCAGTGGGGCATTTTACTTTAGGTTGCGTATTGGAAGATCAAGAGCATCAAGTCGC
TAAAGAAGAAAGGGAAACACCTACTACTGATAGTATGCCGCCATTATTACGACAAGCTATCGAATTATTT
GATCACCAAGGTGCAGAGCCAGCCTTCTTATTCGGCCTTGAATTGATCATATGCGGATTAGAAAAACAAC
TTAAATGTGAAAGTGGGTCTTAAGGCATCAAATAAAACGAAAGGCTCAGTCGAAAGACTGGGCCTTTCGT
TTTATCTGTTGTTTGTCGGTGAACGCTCTCCTGAGTAGGACAAATCCGCCGCCCTAGACCTAGGGCGTTC
GGCTGCGGCGAGCGGTATCAGCTCACTCAAAGGCGGTAATACGGTTATCCACAGAATCAGGGGATAACGC
ATGCAAGAACATGTGAGCAAAAGGCCAGCAAAAGGCCAGGAACCGTAAAA
Features (pLannotate 1.2.2; 12 found; start..end, strand, type, name):
     20..608     -  rep_origin     ori: high-copy-number ColE1/pMB1/pBR322/pUC origin of replication
    696..790     -  terminator     lambda t0 terminator: transcription terminator from phage lambda
    811..1470    -  CDS            CmR: chloramphenicol acetyltransferase; cat; confers resistance to chloramphenicol
   1471..1569    -  promoter       cat promoter: promoter of the E. coli cat gene encoding chloramphenicol acetyltransferase
   1677..1750    +  promoter       PLtetO-1 promoter: modified phage lambda PL promoter with tet operator sites (Lutz and Bujard, 1997)
   1836..2543    +  CDS            mNeonGreen: mNeonGreen is a basic (constitutively fluorescent) green/yellow fluorescent protein published in 2013, derived from Branchiostoma lanceolatum. It is reported to be a very rapidly-maturing monomer with moderate acid sensitivity.
   2555..2626    +  terminator     rrnB T1 terminator: transcription terminator T1 from the E. coli rrnB gene
   2642..2669    +  terminator     T7Te terminator: phage T7 early transcription terminator
   2784..2827    +  misc_feature   MCS (fragment): pUC18/19 multiple cloning site
   2834..2862    +  promoter       J23119 promoter (fragment): bacterial promoter (Registry of Standard Biological Parts BBa J23119)
   2897..3523    +  CDS            TetR: tetracycline repressor TetR; tetR; TetR binds to the tetracycline operator tetO to inhibit transcription. This inhibition can be relieved by adding tetracycline or doxycycline.
   3529..3615    +  terminator     rrnB T1 terminator: Escherichia coli rrnB; transcription terminator T1 from the E. coli rrnB gene
