[The description below was written by a language model from this plasmid's Addgene catalogue record and pLannotate feature annotations shown in this document.]
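Description:
pRB035 is a small bacterial expression plasmid (about 3.8 kb in the sequenced record) built on a minimal ColE1 backbone for use in E. coli. It replicates from a high-copy ColE1/pMB1-type origin and is selected with chloramphenicol through a cat (chloramphenicol acetyltransferase) gene driven by its native cat promoter and followed by the lambda t0 terminator. This maintenance module lies on the opposite strand from the two expression cassettes. According to the record, the inserts were assembled through BsaI sites that were destroyed during cloning, which is consistent with a Golden Gate-style assembly. Part of the plasmid derives from commercially synthesised DNA.

The payload is a self-contained anhydrotetracycline (aTc)-inducible reporter circuit. The monomeric green/yellow fluorescent protein mNeonGreen is placed under PLtetO-1, a phage lambda PL derivative carrying tet operator sites, and its transcript is terminated by tandem rrnB T1 and T7Te terminators. Downstream, in the same orientation, a tetR gene is expressed constitutively and ends with a second rrnB T1 terminator. The catalogue lists its promoter as the Anderson-series promoter J23106, while the automated annotation labels the element as a fragment of the closely related J23119. This most likely reflects sequence similarity within that promoter family. TetR binds the operators and represses mNeonGreen transcription, and adding aTc releases the repressor so that fluorescence can be tuned by inducer level.

The stated purpose is simply aTc-inducible mNeonGreen expression. The plasmid was deposited with a study on detecting response regulator phosphorylation dynamics in live bacteria, but the record does not state its specific role there. The insert size listed in the catalogue is clearly a placeholder rather than a real value.
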