Addgene plasmid #181944: pRB035
Purpose: aTc-inducible expression of mNeonGreen
Depositing lab: Jeffrey Tabor. Depositing organization: Rice University. Publication: Real-time detection of response regulator phosphorylation dynamics in live bacteria. Butcher RJ, Tabor JJ. Proc Natl Acad Sci U S A. 2022 Aug 30;119(35):e2201204119. doi: 10.1073/pnas.2201204119. Epub 2022 Aug 22. PubMed 35994658.
Backbone
  Vector backbone: ColE1
  Backbone size w/o insert (bp): 1706
  Vector type: Bacterial Expression
Growth in bacteria
  Bacterial resistance: Chloramphenicol, 25 μg/mL
  Growth temperature: 37°C
  Growth strain: DH5alpha
  Copy number: High Copy
Gene/Insert
  Gene/Insert name: mNeonGreen; tetR (alt name: mNG)
  Species: Synthetic
  Insert size (bp): 2
  GenBank ID: mNG - QIK01997; tetR - WP_000470728
  Entrez Gene: AX04_RS23485 (a.k.a. AX04_RS23485, AX04_23495)
  Promoter: mNG-PLtetO-1; tetR-J23106
  Cloning method: Restriction Enzyme; 5′ cloning site BsaI (destroyed during cloning); 3′ cloning site BsaI (destroyed during cloning)
Resource information
  A portion of this plasmid was derived from a plasmid made by: Twist Bioscience
Terms and licenses: Academic/Nonprofit Terms; Industry Terms: Not Available to Industry
How to cite: pRB035 was a gift from Jeffrey Tabor (Addgene plasmid # 181944 ; http://n2t.net/addgene:181944 ; RRID:Addgene_181944)
